Addgene plasmid #163610: pBS-TRE-cofilin1(S3A)-P2A-mTurquoise2
Purpose: Expresses constitutively active cofilin and mTurquoise2 under the TRE promoter in mammalian cells
Depositing lab: Takeshi Imai. Depositing organization: Kyushu University. Publication: BMPR-2 gates activity-dependent stabilization of primary dendrites during mitral cell remodeling. Aihara S, Fujimoto S, Sakaguchi R, Imai T. Cell Rep. 2021 Jun 22;35(12):109276. doi: 10.1016/j.celrep.2021.109276. PubMed 34161760.
Backbone
  Vector backbone: pBluescript SK(+)
  Vector type: Mammalian Expression
Growth in bacteria
  Bacterial resistance: Ampicillin, 100 μg/mL
  Growth temperature: 37°C
  Growth strain: DH5alpha
  Copy number: High Copy
Gene/Insert
  Gene/Insert name: cofilin1
  Species: M. musculus (mouse)
  Insert size (bp): 498
  Entrez Gene: Cfl1 (a.k.a. Cof)
  Tag / fusion protein: mTurquoise2 (C terminal on insert)
Terms and licenses: Academic/Nonprofit Terms; Industry Terms: Not Available to Industry
How to cite: pBS-TRE-cofilin1(S3A)-P2A-mTurquoise2 was a gift from Takeshi Imai (Addgene plasmid # 163610 ; http://n2t.net/addgene:163610 ; RRID:Addgene_163610)
