[The description below was written by a language model from this plasmid's Addgene catalogue record and pLannotate feature annotations shown in this document.]
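Description:
pBS-TRE-cofilin1(S3A)-P2A-mTurquoise2 is a 4.7 kb mammalian expression plasmid built on pBluescript SK(+). It is maintained in E. coli at high copy through the ColE1/pUC-type origin and selected with ampicillin via the β-lactamase gene and its native promoter. Other backbone elements remain: the f1 phage origin, flanking T7 and T3 promoters, and remnants of the lacZα/lac promoter–operator region, now interrupted by the inserted cassette. The feature table shows no mammalian selection marker or eukaryotic origin, so the plasmid is suited to transient delivery rather than drug selection.

The expression cassette is driven by the tight TRE promoter, seven tet operator repeats upstream of a minimal CMV promoter. Transcription therefore depends on a tetracycline-controlled transactivator (tTA or rtTA), which this plasmid does not encode and must be supplied separately. Downstream lies the 498 bp mouse cofilin-1 (Cfl1) coding sequence carrying the S3A substitution. Serine 3 is the site of inhibitory phosphorylation, so the alanine change is expected to keep this actin-depolymerising and severing protein active, matching the record's description of it as constitutively active. The construct name indicates a P2A self-cleaving peptide linking cofilin to the cyan fluorescent protein mTurquoise2. P2A is not annotated, but the short gap between the two coding sequences is consistent with it. The two proteins should thus be made from one transcript as largely separate polypeptides, with mTurquoise2 marking expressing cells rather than acting as a stable fusion tag. An SV40 polyadenylation signal, with an adjacent fragment annotated as large T antigen sequence, terminates the transcript.

The plasmid is intended for transactivator-dependent expression of active cofilin in fluorescently labelled mammalian cells, and the associated publication concerns dendrite remodelling in mitral cells.
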