Features (pLannotate 1.2.2; 16 found; start..end, strand, type, name):
     30..458     -  rep_origin     f1 ori (sequence partly withheld): f1 bacteriophage origin of replication; arrow indicates direction of (+) strand synthesis
    463..618     -  CDS            lacZα (fragment): LacZα fragment of β-galactosidase; lacZ fragment
    626..644     +  promoter       T7 promoter: promoter for bacteriophage T7 RNA polymerase
    653..965     +  promoter       tight TRE promoter: Tet-responsive promoter PTight, consisting of seven tet operator sequences followed by the minimal CMV promoter
    982..1479    +  CDS            Cfl1: COF1_MOUSE - Experimental evidence at protein level: Swiss-Prot protein existence level 1. Binds to F-actin and exhibits pH-sensitive F-actin depolymerizing activity (PubMed:11809832). In conjunction with the subcortical maternal complex (SCMC), plays an essential role for zygotes to progress beyond the first embryonic cell divisions via regulation of actin dynamics (PubMed:25208553). Required for the centralization of the mitotic spindle and symmetric division of zygotes (PubMed:25208553). Plays a role in the regulation of cell morphology and cytoskeletal organization in epithelial cells (By
   1545..2262    +  CDS            mTurquoise2 (fragment): enhanced monomeric variant of CFP (Goedhart et al., 2012) mammalian codon-optimized
   2302..2385    +  CDS            large T antigen (fragment): large T antigen from SV40 (simian virus 40)
   2408..2489    +  polyA_signal   SV40 poly(A) signal: SV40 polyadenylation signal
   2503..2521    -  promoter       T3 promoter: promoter for bacteriophage T3 RNA polymerase
   2566..2582    -  protein_bind   lac operator: The lac repressor binds to the lac operator to inhibit transcription in E. coli. This inhibition can be relieved by adding lactose or isopropyl-β-D-thiogalactopyranoside (IPTG). lac repressor encoded by lacI
   2590..2620    -  promoter       lac promoter: promoter for the E. coli lac operon
   2635..2656    -  protein_bind   CAP binding site: CAP binding activates transcription in the presence of cAMP. E. coli catabolite activator protein
   2669..2761    -  CDS            lacI (fragment): lac repressor; lacI; The lac repressor binds to the lac operator to inhibit transcription in E. coli. This inhibition can be relieved by adding lactose or isopropyl-β-D-thiogalactopyranoside (IPTG).
   2944..3532    -  rep_origin     ori: high-copy-number ColE1/pMB1/pBR322/pUC origin of replication
   3703..4563    -  CDS            AmpR: β-lactamase; bla; confers resistance to ampicillin, carbenicillin, and related antibiotics
   4564..4668    -  promoter       AmpR promoter: bla
>Addgene plasmid #163610 | pBS-TRE-cofilin1(S3A)-P2A-mTurquoise2 | addgene full sequence | sequence record 341010 | Addgene NGS Result
CTAAATTGTAAGCGTTAATATTTTGTTAAAATTCGCGTTAAATTTTTGTTAAATCAGCTCATTTTTTAAC
CAATAGGCCGAAATCGGCAAAATCCCTTATAAATCAAAAGAATAGACCGAGATAGGGT
[37 nt withheld, positions 129-165]
AAAGAACGTGGACTCCAACGTCAAAGG
[49 nt withheld, positions 193-241]
T
[91 nt withheld, positions 243-333]
G
[124 nt withheld, positions 335-458]
CCCATTCGCCATTCAGGCTGCGCAACTGTTGGGAAGGGCGATCGGTGCGGGCCTCTTCGCTATTACGCCA
GCTGGCGAAAGGGGGATGTGCTGCAAGGCGATTAAGTTGGGTAACGCCAGGGTTTTCCCAGTCACGACGT
TGTAAAACGACGGCCAGTGAGCGCGCGTAATACGACTCACTATAGGGCGAATTGGTTTACTCCCTATCAG
TGATAGAGAACGTATGTCGAGTTTACTCCCTATCAGTGATAGAGAACGATGTCGAGTTTACTCCCTATCA
GTGATAGAGAACGTATGTCGAGTTTACTCCCTATCAGTGATAGAGAACGTATGTCGAGTTTACTCCCTAT
CAGTGATAGAGAACGTATGTCGAGTTTATCCCTATCAGTGATAGAGAACGTATGTCGAGTTTACTCCCTA
TCAGTGATAGAGAACGTATGTCGAGGTAGGCGTGTACGGTGGGAGGCCTATATAAGCAGAGCTCGTTTAG
TGAACCGTCAGATCGCCTGGAGAATTCGCCACCATGGCCGCGGGTGTGGCTGTCTCTGATGGTGTCATCA
AGGTGTTCAATGACATGAAGGTTCGCAAGTCTTCAACACCAGAAGAAGTGAAGAAACGCAAGAAGGCGGT
GCTCTTTTGCCTGAGTGAGGACAAGAAGAACATCATCCTGGAGGAGGGCAAGGAGATCCTGGTAGGAGAT
GTGGGGCAGACTGTGGACGACCCCTACACCACTTTTGTCAAGATGCTGCCAGACAAGGACTGCCGCTATG
CACTCTATGATGCAACCTATGAGACCAAGGAGAGCAAGAAGGAGGACCTGGTGTTCATCTTCTGGGCCCC
CGAGAATGCACCCCTCAAGAGCAAAATGATCTATGCCAGCTCCAAGGATGCCATCAAGAAGAAGCTGACA
GGAATCAAGCATGAATTACAAGCTAACTGCTACGAGGAGGTCAAGGACCGCTGCACCCTGGCAGAGAAAC
TAGGTGGCAGCGCCGTCATTTCCCTGGAGGGCAAGCCTTTGGGAAGCGGAGCTACTAACTTCAGCCTGCT
GAAGCAGGCTGGCGACGTCGAGGAGAATCCCGGACCGGTGAGCAAGGGCGAGGAGCTGTTCACCGGGGTG
GTGCCCATCCTGGTCGAGCTGGACGGCGACGTAAACGGCCACAAGTTCAGCGTGTCCGGCGAGGGCGAGG
GCGATGCCACCTACGGCAAGCTGACCCTGAAGTTCATCTGCACCACCGGCAAGCTGCCCGTGCCCTGGCC
CACCCTCGTGACCACCCTGTCCTGGGGCGTGCAGTGCTTCGCCCGCTACCCCGACCACATGAAGCAGCAC
GACTTCTTCAAGTCCGCCATGCCCGAAGGCTACGTCCAGGAGCGCACCATCTTCTTCAAGGACGACGGCA
ACTACAAGACCCGCGCCGAGGTGAAGTTCGAGGGCGACACCCTGGTGAACCGCATCGAGCTGAAGGGCAT
CGACTTCAAGGAGGACGGCAACATCCTGGGGCACAAGCTGGAGTACAACTACTTTAGCGACAACGTCTAT
ATCACCGCCGACAAGCAGAAGAACGGCATCAAGGCCAACTTCAAGATCCGCCACAACATCGAGGACGGCG
GCGTGCAGCTCGCCGACCACTACCAGCAGAACACCCCCATCGGCGACGGCCCCGTGCTGCTGCCCGACAA
CCACTACCTGAGCACCCAGTCCAAGCTGAGCAAAGACCCCAACGAGAAGCGCGATCACATGGTCCTGCTG
GAGTTCGTGACCGCCGCCGGGATCACTCTCGGCATGGACGAGCTGTACAAGTAAGCGGCCGCATCGATAA
GCTTGTCGACGATATCTCTAGAGGATCATAATCAGCCATACCACATTTGTAGAGGTTTTACTTGCTTTAA
AAAACCTCCCACACCTCCCCCTGAACCTGAAACATAAAATGAATGCAATTGTTGTTGTTAACTTGTTTAT
TGCAGCTTATAATGGTTACAAATAAAGCAATAGCATCACAAATTTCACAAATAAAGCATTTTTTTCACTG
CCCAGCTTTTGTTCCCTTTAGTGAGGGTTAATTGCGCGCTTGGCGTAATCATGGTCATAGCTGTTTCCTG
TGTGAAATTGTTATCCGCTCACAATTCCACACAACATACGAGCCGGAAGCATAAAGTGTAAAGCCTGGGG
TGCCTAATGAGTGAGCTAACTCACATTAATTGCGTTGCGCTCACTGCCCGCTTTCCAGTCGGGAAACCTG
TCGTGCCAGCTGCATTAATGAATCGGCCAACGCGCGGGGAGAGGCGGTTTGCGTATTGGGCGCTCTTCCG
CTTCCTCGCTCACTGACTCGCTGCGCTCGGTCGTTCGGCTGCGGCGAGCGGTATCAGCTCACTCAAAGGC
GGTAATACGGTTATCCACAGAATCAGGGGATAACGCAGGAAAGAACATGTGAGCAAAAGGCCAGCAAAAG
GCCAGGAACCGTAAAAAGGCCGCGTTGCTGGCGTTTTTCCATAGGCTCCGCCCCCCTGACGAGCATCACA
AAAATCGACGCTCAAGTCAGAGGTGGCGAAACCCGACAGGACTATAAAGATACCAGGCGTTTCCCCCTGG
AAGCTCCCTCGTGCGCTCTCCTGTTCCGACCCTGCCGCTTACCGGATACCTGTCCGCCTTTCTCCCTTCG
GGAAGCGTGGCGCTTTCTCATAGCTCACGCTGTAGGTATCTCAGTTCGGTGTAGGTCGTTCGCTCCAAGC
TGGGCTGTGTGCACGAACCCCCCGTTCAGCCCGACCGCTGCGCCTTATCCGGTAACTATCGTCTTGAGTC
CAACCCGGTAAGACACGACTTATCGCCACTGGCAGCAGCCACTGGTAACAGGATTAGCAGAGCGAGGTAT
GTAGGCGGTGCTACAGAGTTCTTGAAGTGGTGGCCTAACTACGGCTACACTAGAAGAACAGTATTTGGTA
TCTGCGCTCTGCTGAAGCCAGTTACCTTCGGAAAAAGAGTTGGTAGCTCTTGATCCGGCAAACAAACCAC
CGCTGGTAGCGGTGGTTTTTTTGTTTGCAAGCAGCAGATTACGCGCAGAAAAAAAGGATCTCAAGAAGAT
CCTTTGATCTTTTCTACGGGGTCTGACGCTCAGTGGAACGAAAACTCACGTTAAGGGATTTTGGTCATGA
GATTATCAAAAAGGATCTTCACCTAGATCCTTTTAAATTAAAAATGAAGTTTTAAATCAATCTAAAGTAT
ATATGAGTAAACTTGGTCTGACAGTTACCAATGCTTAATCAGTGAGGCACCTATCTCAGCGATCTGTCTA
TTTCGTTCATCCATAGTTGCCTGACTCCCCGTCGTGTAGATAACTACGATACGGGAGGGCTTACCATCTG
GCCCCAGTGCTGCAATGATACCGCGAGACCCACGCTCACCGGCTCCAGATTTATCAGCAATAAACCAGCC
AGCCGGAAGGGCCGAGCGCAGAAGTGGTCCTGCAACTTTATCCGCCTCCATCCAGTCTATTAATTGTTGC
CGGGAAGCTAGAGTAAGTAGTTCGCCAGTTAATAGTTTGCGCAACGTTGTTGCCATTGCTACAGGCATCG
TGGTGTCACGCTCGTCGTTTGGTATGGCTTCATTCAGCTCCGGTTCCCAACGATCAAGGCGAGTTACATG
ATCCCCCATGTTGTGCAAAAAAGCGGTTAGCTCCTTCGGTCCTCCGATCGTTGTCAGAAGTAAGTTGGCC
GCAGTGTTATCACTCATGGTTATGGCAGCACTGCATAATTCTCTTACTGTCATGCCATCCGTAAGATGCT
TTTCTGTGACTGGTGAGTACTCAACCAAGTCATTCTGAGAATAGTGTATGCGGCGACCGAGTTGCTCTTG
CCCGGCGTCAATACGGGATAATACCGCGCCACATAGCAGAACTTTAAAAGTGCTCATCATTGGAAAACGT
TCTTCGGGGCGAAAACTCTCAAGGATCTTACCGCTGTTGAGATCCAGTTCGATGTAACCCACTCGTGCAC
CCAACTGATCTTCAGCATCTTTTACTTTCACCAGCGTTTCTGGGTGAGCAAAAACAGGAAGGCAAAATGC
CGCAAAAAAGGGAATAAGGGCGACACGGAAATGTTGAATACTCATACTCTTCCTTTTTCAATATTATTGA
AGCATTTATCAGGGTTATTGTCTCATGAGCGGATACATATTTGAATGTATTTAGAAAAATAAACAAATAG
GGGTTCCGCGCACATTTCCCCGAAAAGTGCCAC
